LOCUS       Exported 11244 bp ds-DNA circular SYN 12-MAY-2021
DEFINITION  Contains mouse IgG2c CH1/mutated CH2/CH3 domains, for cloning of
            antibody VH domains using SapI restriction enzyme. Abolished
            Fc-mediated immune effector functions.
ACCESSION   .
VERSION     .
KEYWORDS    pRVL-3
SOURCE      synthetic DNA construct
  ORGANISM  synthetic DNA construct
REFERENCE   1 (bases 1 to 11244)
  AUTHORS   Vazquez-Lombardi R, Nevoltris D, Rouet R, Christ D
  TITLE     Expression of IgG Monoclonals with Engineered Immune Effector
            Functions.
  JOURNAL   Methods Mol Biol. 2018;1827:313-334. doi:
            10.1007/978-1-4939-8648-4_16.
  PUBMED    30196504
REFERENCE   2 (bases 1 to 11244)
  AUTHORS   .
  TITLE     Direct Submission
  JOURNAL   Exported May 12, 2021 from SnapGene Server 1.1.58
            http://www.snapgene.com
FEATURES             Location/Qualifiers
     source          1..11244
                     /organism="synthetic DNA construct"
                     /mol_type="other DNA"
     enhancer        4..383
                     /label=CMV enhancer
                     /note="human cytomegalovirus immediate early enhancer"
     promoter        384..587
                     /label=CMV promoter
                     /note="human cytomegalovirus (CMV) immediate early
                     promoter"
     primer_bind     538..558
                     /label=CMV-F
                     /note="Human CMV immediate early promoter, forward primer"
     primer_bind     584..608
                     /label=LNCX
                     /note="Human CMV promoter, forward primer"
     regulatory      629..638
                     /regulatory_class="other"
                     /note="vertebrate consensus sequence for strong initiation
                     of translation (Kozak, 1987)"
     polyA_signal    1728..1862
                     /label=SV40 poly(A) signal
                     /note="SV40 polyadenylation signal"
     primer_bind     complement(1752..1771)
                     /label=EBV-rev
                     /note="SV40 polyA terminator, reverse primer"
     primer_bind     1806..1825
                     /label=SV40pA-R
                     /note="SV40 polyA, reverse primer"
     primer_bind     complement(2005..2027)
                     /label=pGEX 3'
                     /note="pGEX vectors, reverse primer"
     rep_origin      2587..4376
                     /label=oriP
                     /note="Epstein-Barr virus oriP replication origin (Yates et
                     al., 2000)"
     CDS             complement(4678..6603)
                     /codon_start=1
                     /product="Epstein-Barr nuclear antigen 1, also known as
                     EBNA-1"
                     /label=EBNA1
                     /note="crucial for latent viral infection, and for episomal
                     amplification of vectors containing the oriP origin (Okita
                     et al., 2013)"
                     /translation="MSDEGPGTGPGNGLGEKGDTSGPEGSGGSGPQRRGGDNHGRGRGR
                     GRGRGGGRPGAPGGSGSGPRHRDGVRRPQKRPSCIGCKGTHGGTGAGAGAGGAGAGGAG
                     AGGGAGAGGGAGGAGGAGGAGAGGGAGAGGGAGGAGGAGAGGGAGAGGGAGGAGAGGGA
                     GGAGGAGAGGGAGAGGGAGGAGAGGGAGGAGGAGAGGGAGAGGAGGAGGAGAGGAGAGG
                     GAGGAGGAGAGGAGAGGAGAGGAGAGGAGGAGAGGAGGAGAGGAGGAGAGGGAGGAGAG
                     GGAGGAGAGGAGGAGAGGAGGAGAGGAGGAGAGGGAGAGGAGAGGGGRGRGGSGGRGRG
                     GSGGRGRGGSGGRRGRGRERARGGSRERARGRGRGRGEKRPRSPSSQSSSSGSPPRRPP
                     PGRRPFFHPVGEADYFEYHQEGGPDGEPDVPPGAIEQGPADDPGEGPSTGPRGQGDGGR
                     RKKGGWFGKHRGQGGSNPKFENIAEGLRALLARSHVERTTDEGTWVAGVFVYGGSKTSL
                     YNLRRGTALAIPQCRLTPLSRLPFGMAPGPGPQPGPLRESIVCYFMVFLQTHIFAEVLK
                     DAIKDLVMTKPAPTCNIRVTVCSFDDGVDLPPWFPPMVEGAAAEGDDGDDGDEGGDGDE
                     GEEGQE"
     primer_bind     complement(7038..7056)
                     /label=pBRforEco
                     /note="pBR322 vectors, upsteam of EcoRI site, forward
                     primer"
     promoter        7124..7228
                     /gene="bla"
                     /label=AmpR promoter
     CDS             7229..8089
                     /codon_start=1
                     /gene="bla"
                     /product="beta-lactamase"
                     /label=AmpR
                     /note="confers resistance to ampicillin, carbenicillin, and
                     related antibiotics"
                     /translation="MSIQHFRVALIPFFAAFCLPVFAHPETLVKVKDAEDQLGARVGYI
                     ELDLNSGKILESFRPEERFPMMSTFKVLLCGAVLSRVDAGQEQLGRRIHYSQNDLVEYS
                     PVTEKHLTDGMTVRELCSAAITMSDNTAANLLLTTIGGPKELTAFLHNMGDHVTRLDRW
                     EPELNEAIPNDERDTTMPAAMATTLRKLLTGELLTLASRQQLIDWMEADKVAGPLLRSA
                     LPAGWFIADKSGAGERGSRGIIAALGPDGKPSRIVVIYTTGSQATMDERNRQIAEIGAS
                     LIKHW"
     primer_bind     complement(7447..7466)
                     /label=Amp-R
                     /note="Ampicillin resistance gene, reverse primer"
     rep_origin      8260..8848
                     /direction=RIGHT
                     /label=ori
                     /note="high-copy-number ColE1/pMB1/pBR322/pUC origin of
                     replication"
     primer_bind     8749..8768
                     /label=pBR322ori-F
                     /note="pBR322 origin, forward primer"
     promoter        9279..9424
                     /label=HSV TK promoter
                     /note="herpes simplex virus thymidine kinase promoter"
     CDS             9467..10504
                     /codon_start=1
                     /product="hygromycin B phosphotransferase"
                     /label=HygR
                     /note="confers resistance to hygromycin"
                     /translation="MKKPELTATSVEKFLIEKFDSVSDLMQLSEGEESRAFSFDVGGRG
                     YVLRVNSCADGFYKDRYVYRHFASAALPIPEVLDIGEFSESLTYCISRRAQGVTLQDLP
                     ETELPAVLQPVAEAMDAIAAADLSQTSGFGPFGPQGIGQYTTWRDFICAIADPHVYHWQ
                     TVMDDTVSASVAQALDELMLWAEDCPEVRHLVHADFGSNNVLTDNGRITAVIDWSEAMF
                     GDSQYEVANIFFWRPWLACMEQQTRYFERRHPELAGSPRLRAYMLRIGLDQLYQSLVDG
                     NFDDAAWAQGRCDAIVRSGAGTVGRTQIARRSAAVWTDGCVEVLADSGNRRPSTRPDRE
                     MGEAN"
     primer_bind     complement(10502..10521)
                     /label=TK-pA-R
                     /note="Thymidine kinase polyA, reverse primer"
     polyA_signal    10546..10594
                     /label=HSV TK poly(A) signal
                     /note="herpes simplex virus thymidine kinase
                     polyadenylation signal (Cole and Stacy, 1985)"
ORIGIN
        1 gttgacattg attattgact agttattaat agtaatcaat tacggggtca ttagttcata
       61 gcccatatat ggagttccgc gttacataac ttacggtaaa tggcccgcct ggctgaccgc
      121 ccaacgaccc ccgcccattg acgtcaataa tgacgtatgt tcccatagta acgccaatag
      181 ggactttcca ttgacgtcaa tgggtggagt atttacggta aactgcccac ttggcagtac
      241 atcaagtgta tcatatgcca agtccgcccc ctattgacgt caatgacggt aaatggcccg
      301 cctggcatta tgcccagtac atgaccttac gggactttcc tacttggcag tacatctacg
      361 tattagtcat cgctattacc atggtgatgc ggttttggca gtacaccaat gggcgtggat
      421 agcggtttga ctcacgggga tttccaagtc tccaccccat tgacgtcaat gggagtttgt
      481 tttggcacca aaatcaacgg gactttccaa aatgtcgtaa taaccccgcc ccgttgacgc
      541 aaatgggcgg taggcgtgta cggtgggagg tctatataag cagagctcgt ttagtgaacc
      601 gtcagatctc tagaagctgg gtaccgccgc caccatgggc tggagctgca tcatcctgtt
      661 cctggtggcc accgccaccg gcgtgcacag cgaagagcta cagagtgagc tcttcgccaa
      721 gaccaccgcc cccagcgtgt accccctggc ccccgtgtgc ggcggcacca ccggcagcag
      781 cgtgaccctg ggctgcctgg tgaagggcta cttccccgag cccgtgaccc tgacctggaa
      841 cagcggcagc ctgagcagcg gcgtgcacac cttccccgcc ctgctgcaga gcggcctgta
      901 caccctgagc agcagcgtga ccgtgaccag caacacctgg cccagccaga ccatcacctg
      961 caacgtggcc caccccgcca gcagcaccaa ggtggacaag aagatcgagc ctagggtgcc
     1021 catcacccag aacccctgcc cccctctgaa ggagtgccca ccctgcgccg cccccgacgc
     1081 agagggcgct cccagcgtgt tcatcttccc ccccaagatc aaggacgtgc tgatgatcag
     1141 cctgagcccc atggtgacct gcgtggtggt ggacgtgagc gaggacgacc ccgacgtgca
     1201 gatcagctgg ttcgtgaaca acgtggaggt gcacaccgcc cagacccaga cccacaggga
     1261 ggactacaac agcaccctga gggtggtgag cgccctgccc atccagcacc aggactggat
     1321 gagcggcaag gccttcgcat gcgctgtgaa caacagggcc ctgccaagcc ctatcgagaa
     1381 gaccatcagc aagcccaggg gccccgtgag ggccccccag gtgtacgtgc tgcctccccc
     1441 agccgaggag atgaccaaga aggagttcag cctgacctgc atgatcaccg gcttcctgcc
     1501 cgccgagatc gccgtggact ggaccagcaa cggcaggacc gagcagaact acaagaacac
     1561 cgccaccgtg ctggacagcg acggcagcta cttcatgtac agcaagctga gggtgcagaa
     1621 aagcacctgg gagaggggca gcctgttcgc ctgcagcgtg gtgcacgagg gcctgcacaa
     1681 ccacctgacc accaagacca tcagcaggag cctgggcaag tgataaggat ccagacatga
     1741 taagatacat tgatgagttt ggacaaacca caactagaat gcagtgaaaa aaatgcttta
     1801 tttgtgaaat ttgtgatgct attgctttat ttgtaaccat tataagctgc aataaacaag
     1861 ttaacaacaa caattgcatt cattttatgt ttcaggttca gggggaggtg tgggaggttt
     1921 tttaaagcaa gtaaaacctc tacaaatgtg gtatggctga ttatgatccg gctgcctcgc
     1981 gcgtttcggt gatgacggtg aaaacctctg acacatgcag ctcccggaga cggtcacagc
     2041 ttgtctgtaa gcggatgccg ggagcagaca agcccgtcag ggcgcgtcag cgggtgttgg
     2101 cgggtgtcgg ggcgcagcca tgaggtcgac tctagaggat cgatccccgc cccggacgaa
     2161 ctaaacctga ctacgacatc tctgcccctt cttcgcgggg cagtgcatgt aatcccttca
     2221 gttggttggt acaacttgcc aactgggccc tgttccacat gtgacacggg gggggaccaa
     2281 acacaaaggg gttctctgac tgtagttgac atccttataa atggatgtgc acatttgcca
     2341 acactgagtg gctttcatcc tggagcagac tttgcagtct gtggactgca acacaacatt
     2401 gcctttatgt gtaactcttg gctgaagctc ttacaccaat gctgggggac atgtacctcc
     2461 caggggccca ggaagactac gggaggctac accaacgtca atcagagggg cctgtgtagc
     2521 taccgataag cggaccctca agagggcatt agcaatagtg tttataaggc ccccttgtta
     2581 accctaaacg ggtagcatat gcttcccggg tagtagtata tactatccag actaacccta
     2641 attcaatagc atatgttacc caacgggaag catatgctat cgaattaggg ttagtaaaag
     2701 ggtcctaagg aacagcgata tctcccaccc catgagctgt cacggtttta tttacatggg
     2761 gtcaggattc cacgagggta gtgaaccatt ttagtcacaa gggcagtggc tgaagatcaa
     2821 ggagcgggca gtgaactctc ctgaatcttc gcctgcttct tcattctcct tcgtttagct
     2881 aatagaataa ctgctgagtt gtgaacagta aggtgtatgt gaggtgctcg aaaacaaggt
     2941 ttcaggtgac gcccccagaa taaaatttgg acggggggtt cagtggtggc attgtgctat
     3001 gacaccaata taaccctcac aaaccccttg ggcaataaat actagtgtag gaatgaaaca
     3061 ttctgaatat ctttaacaat agaaatccat ggggtgggga caagccgtaa agactggatg
     3121 tccatctcac acgaatttat ggctatgggc aacacataat cctagtgcaa tatgatactg
     3181 gggttattaa gatgtgtccc aggcagggac caagacaggt gaaccatgtt gttacactct
     3241 atttgtaaca aggggaaaga gagtggacgc cgacagcagc ggactccact ggttgtctct
     3301 aacacccccg aaaattaaac ggggctccac gccaatgggg cccataaaca aagacaagtg
     3361 gccactcttt tttttgaaat tgtggagtgg gggcacgcgt cagcccccac acgccgccct
     3421 gcggttttgg actgtaaaat aagggtgtaa taacttggct gattgtaacc ccgctaacca
     3481 ctgcggtcaa accacttgcc cacaaaacca ctaatggcac cccggggaat acctgcataa
     3541 gtaggtgggc gggccaagat aggggcgcga ttgctgcgat ctggaggaca aattacacac
     3601 acttgcgcct gagcgccaag cacagggttg ttggtcctca tattcacgag gtcgctgaga
     3661 gcacggtggg ctaatgttgc catgggtagc atatactacc caaatatctg gatagcatat
     3721 gctatcctaa tctatatctg ggtagcatag gctatcctaa tctatatctg ggtagcatat
     3781 gctatcctaa tctatatctg ggtagtatat gctatcctaa tttatatctg ggtagcatag
     3841 gctatcctaa tctatatctg ggtagcatat gctatcctaa tctatatctg ggtagtatat
     3901 gctatcctaa tctgtatccg ggtagcatat gctatcctaa tagagattag ggtagtatat
     3961 gctatcctaa tttatatctg ggtagcatat actacccaaa tatctggata gcatatgcta
     4021 tcctaatcta tatctgggta gcatatgcta tcctaatcta tatctgggta gcataggcta
     4081 tcctaatcta tatctgggta gcatatgcta tcctaatcta tatctgggta gtatatgcta
     4141 tcctaattta tatctgggta gcataggcta tcctaatcta tatctgggta gcatatgcta
     4201 tcctaatcta tatctgggta gtatatgcta tcctaatctg tatccgggta gcatatgcta
     4261 tcctcatgca tatacagtca gcatatgata cccagtagta gagtgggagt gctatccttt
     4321 gcatatgccg ccacctccca agggggcgtg aattttcgct gcttgtcctt ttcctgctgg
     4381 ttgctcccat tcttaggtga atttaaggag gccaggctaa agccgtcgca tgtctgattg
     4441 ctcaccaggt aaatgtcgct aatgttttcc aacgcgagaa ggtgttgagc gcggagctga
     4501 gtgacgtgac aacatgggta tgcccaattg ccccatgttg ggaggacgaa aatggtgaca
     4561 agacagatgg ccagaaatac accaacagca cgcatgatgt ctactgggga tttattcttt
     4621 agtgcggggg aatacacggc ttttaatacg attgagggcg tctcctaaca agttacatca
     4681 ctcctgccct tcctcaccct catctccatc acctccttca tctccgtcat ctccgtcatc
     4741 accctccgcg gcagcccctt ccaccatagg tggaaaccag ggaggcaaat ctactccatc
     4801 gtcaaagctg cacacagtca ccctgatatt gcaggtagga gcgggctttg tcataacaag
     4861 gtccttaatc gcatccttca aaacctcagc aaatatatga gtttgtaaaa agaccatgaa
     4921 ataacagaca atggactccc ttagcgggcc aggttgtggg ccgggtccag gggccattcc
     4981 aaaggggaga cgactcaatg gtgtaagacg acattgtgga atagcaaggg cagttcctcg
     5041 ccttaggttg taaagggagg tcttactacc tccatatacg aacacaccgg cgacccaagt
     5101 tccttcgtcg gtagtccttt ctacgtgact cctagccagg agagctctta aaccttctgc
     5161 aatgttctca aatttcgggt tggaacctcc ttgaccacga tgctttccaa accaccctcc
     5221 ttttttgcgc ctgcctccat caccctgacc ccggggtcca gtgcttgggc cttctcctgg
     5281 gtcatctgcg gggccctgct ctatcgctcc cgggggcacg tcaggctcac catctgggcc
     5341 accttcttgg tggtattcaa aataatcggc ttcccctaca gggtggaaaa atggccttct
     5401 acctggaggg ggcctgcgcg gtggagaccc ggatgatgat gactgactac tgggactcct
     5461 gggcctcttt tctccacgtc cacgacctct ccccctggct ctttcacgac ttccccccct
     5521 ggctctttca cgtcctctac cccggcggcc tccactacct cctcgacccc ggcctccact
     5581 acctcctcga ccccggcctc cactgcctcc tcgaccccgg cctccacctc ctgctcctgc
     5641 ccctcctgct cctgcccctc ctcctgctcc tgcccctcct gcccctcctg ctcctgcccc
     5701 tcctgcccct cctgctcctg cccctcctgc ccctcctgct cctgcccctc ctgcccctcc
     5761 tcctgctcct gcccctcctg cccctcctcc tgctcctgcc cctcctgccc ctcctgctcc
     5821 tgcccctcct gcccctcctg ctcctgcccc tcctgcccct cctgctcctg cccctcctgc
     5881 tcctgcccct cctgctcctg cccctcctgc tcctgcccct cctgcccctc ctgcccctcc
     5941 tcctgctcct gcccctcctg ctcctgcccc tcctgcccct cctgcccctc ctgctcctgc
     6001 ccctcctcct gctcctgccc ctcctgcccc tcctgcccct cctcctgctc ctgcccctcc
     6061 tgcccctcct cctgctcctg cccctcctcc tgctcctgcc cctcctgccc ctcctgcccc
     6121 tcctcctgct cctgcccctc ctgcccctcc tcctgctcct gcccctcctc ctgctcctgc
     6181 ccctcctgcc cctcctgccc ctcctcctgc tcctgcccct cctcctgctc ctgcccctcc
     6241 tgcccctcct gcccctcctg cccctcctcc tgctcctgcc cctcctcctg ctcctgcccc
     6301 tcctgctcct gcccctcccg ctcctgctcc tgctcctgtt ccaccgtggg tccctttgca
     6361 gccaatgcaa cttggacgtt tttggggtct ccggacacca tctctatgtc ttggccctga
     6421 tcctgagccg cccggggctc ctggtcttcc gcctcctcgt cctcgtcctc ttccccgtcc
     6481 tcgtccatgg ttatcacccc ctcttctttg aggtccactg ccgccggagc cttctggtcc
     6541 agatgtgtct cccttctctc ctaggccatt tccaggtcct gtacctggcc cctcgtcaga
     6601 catgattcac actaaaagag atcaatagac atctttatta gacgacgctc agtgaataca
     6661 gggagtgcag actcctgccc cctccaacag cccccccacc ctcatcccct tcatggtcgc
     6721 tgtcagacag atccaggtct gaaaattccc catcctccga accatcctcg tcctcatcac
     6781 caattactcg cagcccggaa aactcccgct gaacatcctc aagatttgcg tcctgagcct
     6841 caagccaggc ctcaaattcc tcgtccccct ttttgctgga cggtagggat ggggattctc
     6901 gggacccctc ctcttcctct tcaaggtcac cagacagaga tgctactggg gcaacggaag
     6961 aaaagctggg tgcggcctgt gaggatcagc ttatcgatga taagctgtca aacatgagaa
     7021 ttcttgaaga cgaaagggcc tcgtgatacg cctattttta taggttaatg tcatgataat
     7081 aatggtttct tagacgtcag gtggcacttt tcggggaaat gtgcgcggaa cccctatttg
     7141 tttatttttc taaatacatt caaatatgta tccgctcatg agacaataac cctgataaat
     7201 gcttcaataa tattgaaaaa ggaagagtat gagtattcaa catttccgtg tcgcccttat
     7261 tccctttttt gcggcatttt gccttcctgt ttttgctcac ccagaaacgc tggtgaaagt
     7321 aaaagatgct gaagatcagt tgggtgcacg agtgggttac atcgaactgg atctcaacag
     7381 cggtaagatc cttgagagtt ttcgccccga agaacgtttt ccaatgatga gcacttttaa
     7441 agttctgcta tgtggcgcgg tattatcccg tgttgacgcc gggcaagagc aactcggtcg
     7501 ccgcatacac tattctcaga atgacttggt tgagtactca ccagtcacag aaaagcatct
     7561 tacggatggc atgacagtaa gagaattatg cagtgctgcc ataaccatga gtgataacac
     7621 tgcggccaac ttacttctga caacgatcgg aggaccgaag gagctaaccg cttttttgca
     7681 caacatgggg gatcatgtaa ctcgccttga tcgttgggaa ccggagctga atgaagccat
     7741 accaaacgac gagcgtgaca ccacgatgcc tgcagcaatg gcaacaacgt tgcgcaaact
     7801 attaactggc gaactactta ctctagcttc ccggcaacaa ttaatagact ggatggaggc
     7861 ggataaagtt gcaggaccac ttctgcgctc ggcccttccg gctggctggt ttattgctga
     7921 taaatctgga gccggtgagc gtgggtctcg cggtatcatt gcagcactgg ggccagatgg
     7981 taagccctcc cgtatcgtag ttatctacac gacggggagt caggcaacta tggatgaacg
     8041 aaatagacag atcgctgaga taggtgcctc actgattaag cattggtaac tgtcagacca
     8101 agtttactca tatatacttt agattgattt aaaacttcat ttttaattta aaaggatcta
     8161 ggtgaagatc ctttttgata atctcatgac caaaatccct taacgtgagt tttcgttcca
     8221 ctgagcgtca gaccccgtag aaaagatcaa aggatcttct tgagatcctt tttttctgcg
     8281 cgtaatctgc tgcttgcaaa caaaaaaacc accgctacca gcggtggttt gtttgccgga
     8341 tcaagagcta ccaactcttt ttccgaaggt aactggcttc agcagagcgc agataccaaa
     8401 tactgtcctt ctagtgtagc cgtagttagg ccaccacttc aagaactctg tagcaccgcc
     8461 tacatacctc gctctgctaa tcctgttacc agtggctgct gccagtggcg ataagtcgtg
     8521 tcttaccggg ttggactcaa gacgatagtt accggataag gcgcagcggt cgggctgaac
     8581 ggggggttcg tgcacacagc ccagcttgga gcgaacgacc tacaccgaac tgagatacct
     8641 acagcgtgag ctatgagaaa gcgccacgct tcccgaaggg agaaaggcgg acaggtatcc
     8701 ggtaagcggc agggtcggaa caggagagcg cacgagggag cttccagggg gaaacgcctg
     8761 gtatctttat agtcctgtcg ggtttcgcca cctctgactt gagcgtcgat ttttgtgatg
     8821 ctcgtcaggg gggcggagcc tatggaaaaa cgccagcaac gcggcctttt tacggttcct
     8881 ggccttttgc tggccttgaa gctgtccctg atggtcgtca tctacctgcc tggacagcat
     8941 ggcctgcaac gcgggcatcc cgatgccgcc ggaagcgaga agaatcataa tggggaaggc
     9001 catccagcct cgcgtcgcga acgccagcaa gacgtagccc agcgcgtcgg ccccgagatg
     9061 cgccgcgtgc ggctgctgga gatggcggac gcgatggata tgttctgcca agggttggtt
     9121 tgcgcattca cagttctccg caagaattga ttggctccaa ttcttggagt ggtgaatccg
     9181 ttagcgaggt gccgccctgc ttcatccccg tggcccgttg ctcgcgtttg ctggcggtgt
     9241 ccccggaaga aatatatttg catgtcttta gttctatgat gacacaaacc ccgcccagcg
     9301 tcttgtcatt ggcgaattcg aacacgcaga tgcagtcggg gcggcgcggt ccgaggtcca
     9361 cttcgcatat taaggtgacg cgtgtggcct cgaacaccga gcgaccctgc agcgacccgc
     9421 ttaacagcgt caacagcgtg ccgcagatcc cggggggcaa tgagatatga aaaagcctga
     9481 actcaccgcg acgtctgtcg agaagtttct gatcgaaaag ttcgacagcg tctccgacct
     9541 gatgcagctc tcggagggcg aagaatctcg tgctttcagc ttcgatgtag gagggcgtgg
     9601 atatgtcctg cgggtaaata gctgcgccga tggtttctac aaagatcgtt atgtttatcg
     9661 gcactttgca tcggccgcgc tcccgattcc ggaagtgctt gacattgggg aattcagcga
     9721 gagcctgacc tattgcatct cccgccgtgc acagggtgtc acgttgcaag acctgcctga
     9781 aaccgaactg cccgctgttc tgcagccggt cgcggaggcc atggatgcga tcgctgcggc
     9841 cgatcttagc cagacgagcg ggttcggccc attcggaccg caaggaatcg gtcaatacac
     9901 tacatggcgt gatttcatat gcgcgattgc tgatccccat gtgtatcact ggcaaactgt
     9961 gatggacgac accgtcagtg cgtccgtcgc gcaggctctc gatgagctga tgctttgggc
    10021 cgaggactgc cccgaagtcc ggcacctcgt gcacgcggat ttcggctcca acaatgtcct
    10081 gacggacaat ggccgcataa cagcggtcat tgactggagc gaggcgatgt tcggggattc
    10141 ccaatacgag gtcgccaaca tcttcttctg gaggccgtgg ttggcttgta tggagcagca
    10201 gacgcgctac ttcgagcgga ggcatccgga gcttgcagga tcgccgcggc tccgggcgta
    10261 tatgctccgc attggtcttg accaactcta tcagagcttg gttgacggca atttcgatga
    10321 tgcagcttgg gcgcagggtc gatgcgacgc aatcgtccga tccggagccg ggactgtcgg
    10381 gcgtacacaa atcgcccgca gaagcgcggc cgtctggacc gatggctgtg tagaagtact
    10441 cgccgatagt ggaaaccgac gccccagcac tcgtccggat cgggagatgg gggaggctaa
    10501 ctgaaacacg gaaggagaca ataccggaag gaacccgcgc tatgacggca ataaaaagac
    10561 agaataaaac gcacgggtgt tgggtcgttt gttcataaac gcggggttcg gtcccagggc
    10621 tggcactctg tcgatacccc accgagaccc cattggggcc aatacgcccg cgtttcttcc
    10681 ttttccccac cccacccccc aagttcgggt gaaggcccag ggctcgcagc caacgtcggg
    10741 gcggcaggcc ctgccatagc cactggcccc gtgggttagg gacggggtcc cccatgggga
    10801 atggtttatg gttcgtgggg gttattattt tgggcgttgc gtggggtcag gtccacgact
    10861 ggactgagca gacagaccca tggtttttgg atggcctggg catggaccgc atgtactggc
    10921 gcgacacgaa caccgggcgt ctgtggctgc caaacacccc cgacccccaa aaaccaccgc
    10981 gcggatttct ggcgtgccaa gctagtcgac caattctcat gtttgacagc ttatcatcgc
    11041 agatccgggc aacgttgttg ccattgctgc aggcgcagaa ctggtaggta tggaagatct
    11101 atacattgaa tcaatattgg caattagcca tattagtcat tggttatata gcataaatca
    11161 atattggcta ttggccattg catacgttgt atctatatca taatatgtac atttatattg
    11221 gctcatgtcc aatatgaccg ccat
//
