[The description below was written by a language model from this plasmid's Addgene catalogue record and the feature table of its GenBank file.]
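Description:
pRVL-3 is an 11.2 kb mammalian expression vector built on the pCEP4 backbone and designed as an acceptor plasmid for producing mouse IgG2c antibody heavy chains that lack Fc effector activity. In bacteria it is maintained through a high-copy ColE1/pUC-type origin and selected with ampicillin via the bla gene. In mammalian cells it can persist as an episome, because it carries the Epstein-Barr virus oriP origin together with the EBNA1 coding sequence, whose product drives replication and retention of oriP plasmids. A hygromycin B phosphotransferase cassette, flanked by the HSV thymidine kinase promoter and polyadenylation signal, allows selection of transfected cells.

The expression cassette consists of the human CMV immediate early enhancer and promoter, a Kozak consensus for efficient translation initiation, the insert, and an SV40 polyadenylation signal. The roughly 1.1 kb insert, placed between KpnI and BamHI sites, encodes the mouse IgG2c CH1, CH2 and CH3 constant domains. It is not annotated as a separate feature in the sequence record, but it fits the gap between the Kozak element and the poly(A) signal. The CH2 domain carries two clusters of substitutions, L234A/L235E/G237A and E318A/K320A/K322A, which the record describes as abolishing Fc-mediated immune effector functions. Antibody VH domains are cloned upstream of the constant region using SapI, a type IIS enzyme that cuts outside its recognition site and is commonly used for seamless in-frame junctions. The record does not state whether a secretion leader is included. The resulting plasmid would typically be paired with a light-chain construct to express effector-silent recombinant monoclonal IgG.
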