Addgene plasmid #104581: pRVL-3
Purpose: Contains mouse IgG2c CH1/mutated CH2/CH3 domains, for cloning of antibody VH domains using SapI restriction enzyme. Abolished Fc-mediated immune effector functions
Depositing lab: Daniel Christ. Depositing organization: Garvan Institute of Medical Research. Publication: Expression of IgG Monoclonals with Engineered Immune Effector Functions. Vazquez-Lombardi R, Nevoltris D, Rouet R, Christ D. Methods Mol Biol. 2018;1827:313-334. doi: 10.1007/978-1-4939-8648-4_16. PubMed 30196504.
Backbone
  Vector backbone: pCEP4
  Backbone manufacturer: Invitrogen (Thermo Fisher)
  Backbone size w/o insert (bp): 10143
  Total vector size (bp): 11244
  Vector type: Mammalian Expression
  Selectable markers: Hygromycin
Growth in bacteria
  Bacterial resistance: Ampicillin, 100 μg/mL
  Growth temperature: 37°C
  Growth strain: DH5alpha
  Growth instructions: 250 rpm
  Copy number: High Copy
Gene/Insert
  Gene/Insert name: Mouse IgG2c CH1/CH2/CH3 (mutated, no effector functions)
  Species: M. musculus (mouse)
  Insert size (bp): 1101
  Mutation: L234A/L235E/G237A and E318A/K320A/K322A
  Promoter: CMV
  Cloning method: Restriction Enzyme; 5′ cloning site KpnI (not destroyed); 3′ cloning site BamHI (not destroyed)
  Sequencing primers: 5′ GAGGTCTATATAAGCAGAGC; 3′ GCTTATAATGGTTACAAATAAAGC
Terms and licenses: Academic/Nonprofit Terms; Industry Terms: Not Available to Industry
How to cite: pRVL-3 was a gift from Daniel Christ (Addgene plasmid # 104581 ; http://n2t.net/addgene:104581 ; RRID:Addgene_104581)
